>Addgene plasmid #102936 | pOTTC385 - pAAV CMV-IE IRES EGFP | addgene full sequence | sequence record 255887 | Addgene NGS Result
CCTGCAGGCAGCTGCGCGCTCGCTCGCTCACTGAGGCCGCCCGGGCGTCGGGCGACCTTTGGTCGCCCGG
CCTCAGTGAGCGAGCGAGCGCGCAGAGAGGGAGTGGCCAACTCCATCACTAGGGGTTCCTGCGGCCGCAC
GCGTTAGTTATTAATAGTAATCAATTACGGGGTCATTAGTTCATAGCCCATATATGGAGTTCCGCGTTAC
ATAACTTACGGTAAATGGCCCGCCTGGCTGACCGCCCAACGACCCCCGCCCATTGACGTCAATAATGACG
TATGTTCCCATAGTAACGCCAATAGGGACTTTCCATTGACGTCAATGGGTGGAGTATTTACGGTAAACTG
CCCACTTGGCAGTACATCAAGTGTATCATATGCCAAGTACGCCCCCTATTGACGTCAATGACGGTAAATG
GCCCGCCTGGCATTATGCCCAGTACATGACCTTATGGGACTTTCCTACTTGGCAGTACATCTACGTATTA
GTCATCGCTATTACCATGGTGATGCGGTTTTGGCAGTACATCAATGGGCGTGGATAGCGGTTTGACTCAC
GGGGATTTCCAAGTCTCCACCCCATTGACGTCAATGGGAGTTTGTTTTGGCACCAAAATCAACGGGACTT
TCCAAAATGTCGTAACAACTCCGCCCCATTGACGCAAATGGGCGGTAGGCGTGTACGGTGGGAGGTCTAT
ATAAGCAGAGCTGGTTTAGTGAACCGTCAGATCCGCTAGCGCTACCGGTGAATTCTGCAGTCGACGGTAC
CGCGGGCCCGGGATCCGCCCCTCTCCCTCCCCCCCCCCTAACGTTACTGGCCGAAGCCGCTTGGAATAAG
GCCGGTGTGCGTTTGTCTATATGTTATTTTCCACCATATTGCCGTCTTTTGGCAATGTGAGGGCCCGGAA
ACCTGGCCCTGTCTTCTTGACGAGCATTCCTAGGGGTCTTTCCCCTCTCGCCAAAGGAATGCAAGGTCTG
TTGAATGTCGTGAAGGAAGCAGTTCCTCTGGAAGCTTCTTGAAGACAAACAACGTCTGTAGCGACCCTTT
GCAGGCAGCGGAACCCCCCACCTGGCGACAGGTGCCTCTGCGGCCAAAAGCCACGTGTATAAGATACACC
TGCAAAGGCGGCACAACCCCAGTGCCACGTTGTGAGTTGGATAGTTGTGGAAAGAGTCAAATGGCTCTCC
TCAAGCGTATTCAACAAGGGGCTGAAGGATGCCCAGAAGGTACCCCATTGTATGGGATCTGATCTGGGGC
CTCGGTACACATGCTTTACATGTGTTTAGTCGAGGTTAAAAAAACGTCTAGGCCCCCCGAACCACGGGGA
CGTGGTTTTCCTTTGAAAAACACGATGATAATATGGCCACAACCATGGTGAGCAAGGGCGAGGAGCTGTT
CACCGGGGTGGTGCCCATCCTGGTCGAGCTGGACGGCGACGTAAACGGCCACAAGTTCAGCGTGTCCGGC
GAGGGCGAGGGCGATGCCACCTACGGCAAGCTGACCCTGAAGTTCATCTGCACCACCGGCAAGCTGCCCG
TGCCCTGGCCCACCCTCGTGACCACCCTGACCTACGGCGTGCAGTGCTTCAGCCGCTACCCCGACCACAT
GAAGCAGCACGACTTCTTCAAGTCCGCCATGCCCGAAGGCTACGTCCAGGAGCGCACCATCTTCTTCAAG
GACGACGGCAACTACAAGACCCGCGCCGAGGTGAAGTTCGAGGGCGACACCCTGGTGAACCGCATCGAGC
TGAAGGGCATCGACTTCAAGGAGGACGGCAACATCCTGGGGCACAAGCTGGAGTACAACTACAACAGCCA
CAACGTCTATATCATGGCCGACAAGCAGAAGAACGGCATCAAGGTGAACTTCAAGATCCGCCACAACATC
GAGGACGGCAGCGTGCAGCTCGCCGACCACTACCAGCAGAACACCCCCATCGGCGACGGCCCCGTGCTGC
TGCCCGACAACCACTACCTGAGCACCCAGTCCGCCCTGAGCAAAGACCCCAACGAGAAGCGCGATCACAT
GGTCCTGCTGGAGTTCGTGACCGCCGCCGGGATCACTCTCGGCATGGACGAGCTGTACAAGTAAAGCGGC
CGCGACTCTAGAGGATCATAATCAGCCATACCACATTTGTAGAGGTTTTACTTGCTTTAAAAAACCTCCC
ACACCTCCCCCTGAACCTGAAACATAAAATGAATGCAATTGTTGTTGTTAACTTGTTTATTGCAGCTTAT
AATGGTTACAAATAAAGCAATAGCATCACAAATTTCACAAATAAAGCATTTTTTTCACTGCATTCTAGTT
GTGGTTTGTCCAAACTCATCAATGTATCTTAACGCGTAAATTGTAAGCGTTAATATTTTGTTAAAATTCG
CGTTAAATTTTTGTTAAATCAGCTCATTTTTTAACCAATAGGCCGAAATCGGCAAAATCCCTTATAAATC
AAAAGAATAGACCGAGATAGGGTTGAGTGCACGTGCGGACCGAGCGGCCGCAGGAACCCCTAGTGATGGA
GTTGGCCACTCCCTCTCTGCGCGCTCGCTCGCTCACTGAGGCCGGGCGACCAAAGGTCGCCCGACGCCCG
GGCTTTGCCCGGGCGGCCTCAGTGAGCGAGCGAGCGCGCAGCTGCCTGCAGGGGCGCCTGATGCGGTATT
TTCTCCTTACGCATCTGTGCGGTATTTCACACCGCATA
[95 nt withheld, positions 2699-2793]
T
[46 nt withheld, positions 2795-2840]
C
[141 nt withheld, positions 2842-2982]
CCTTTGACGTTGGAGTCCACGTTCTTT
[37 nt withheld, positions 3010-3046]
ACTCTATCTCGGGCTATTCTTTTGATTTATAAGGGATTTTGCCGATTTCGGTCTATTGGTTAAAAAATGA
GCTGATTTAACAAAAATTTAACGCGAATTTTAACAAAATATTAACGTTTACAATTTTATGGTGCACTCTC
AGTACAATCTGCTCTGATGCCGCATAGTTAAGCCAGCCCCGACACCCGCCAACACCCGCTGACGCGCCCT
GACGGGCTTGTCTGCTCCCGGCATCCGCTTACAGACAAGCTGTGACCGTCTCCGGGAGCTGCATGTGTCA
GAGGTTTTCACCGTCATCACCGAAACGCGCGAGACGAAAGGGCCTCGTGATACGCCTATTTTTATAGGTT
AATGTCATGATAATAATGGTTTCTTAGACGTCAGGTGGCACTTTTCGGGGAAATGTGCGCGGAACCCCTA
TTTGTTTATTTTTCTAAATACATTCAAATATGTATCCGCTCATGAGACAATAACCCTGATAAATGCTTCA
ATAATATTGAAAAAGGAAGAGTATGAGTATTCAACATTTCCGTGTCGCCCTTATTCCCTTTTTTGCGGCA
TTTTGCCTTCCTGTTTTTGCTCACCCAGAAACGCTGGTGAAAGTAAAAGATGCTGAAGATCAGTTGGGTG
CACGAGTGGGTTACATCGAACTGGATCTCAACAGCGGTAAGATCCTTGAGAGTTTTCGCCCCGAAGAACG
TTTTCCAATGATGAGCACTTTTAAAGTTCTGCTATGTGGCGCGGTATTATCCCGTATTGACGCCGGGCAA
GAGCAACTCGGTCGCCGCATACACTATTCTCAGAATGACTTGGTTGAGTACTCACCAGTCACAGAAAAGC
ATCTTACGGATGGCATGACAGTAAGAGAATTATGCAGTGCTGCCATAACCATGAGTGATAACACTGCGGC
CAACTTACTTCTGACAACGATCGGAGGACCGAAGGAGCTAACCGCTTTTTTGCACAACATGGGGGATCAT
GTAACTCGCCTTGATCGTTGGGAACCGGAGCTGAATGAAGCCATACCAAACGACGAGCGTGACACCACGA
TGCCTGTAGCAATGGCAACAACGTTGCGCAAACTATTAACTGGCGAACTACTTACTCTAGCTTCCCGGCA
ACAATTAATAGACTGGATGGAGGCGGATAAAGTTGCAGGACCACTTCTGCGCTCGGCCCTTCCGGCTGGC
TGGTTTATTGCTGATAAATCTGGAGCCGGTGAGCGTGGGTCTCGCGGTATCATTGCAGCACTGGGGCCAG
ATGGTAAGCCCTCCCGTATCGTAGTTATCTACACGACGGGGAGTCAGGCAACTATGGATGAACGAAATAG
ACAGATCGCTGAGATAGGTGCCTCACTGATTAAGCATTGGTAACTGTCAGACCAAGTTTACTCATATATA
CTTTAGATTGATTTAAAACTTCATTTTTAATTTAAAAGGATCTAGGTGAAGATCCTTTTTGATAATCTCA
TGACCAAAATCCCTTAACGTGAGTTTTCGTTCCACTGAGCGTCAGACCCCGTAGAAAAGATCAAAGGATC
TTCTTGAGATCCTTTTTTTCTGCGCGTAATCTGCTGCTTGCAAACAAAAAAACCACCGCTACCAGCGGTG
GTTTGTTTGCCGGATCAAGAGCTACCAACTCTTTTTCCGAAGGTAACTGGCTTCAGCAGAGCGCAGATAC
CAAATACTGTTCTTCTAGTGTAGCCGTAGTTAGGCCACCACTTCAAGAACTCTGTAGCACCGCCTACATA
CCTCGCTCTGCTAATCCTGTTACCAGTGGCTGCTGCCAGTGGCGATAAGTCGTGTCTTACCGGGTTGGAC
TCAAGACGATAGTTACCGGATAAGGCGCAGCGGTCGGGCTGAACGGGGGGTTCGTGCACACAGCCCAGCT
TGGAGCGAACGACCTACACCGAACTGAGATACCTACAGCGTGAGCTATGAGAAAGCGCCACGCTTCCCGA
AGGGAGAAAGGCGGACAGGTATCCGGTAAGCGGCAGGGTCGGAACAGGAGAGCGCACGAGGGAGCTTCCA
GGGGGAAACGCCTGGTATCTTTATAGTCCTGTCGGGTTTCGCCACCTCTGACTTGAGCGTCGATTTTTGT
GATGCTCGTCAGGGGGGCGGAGCCTATGGAAAAACGCCAGCAACGCGGCCTTTTTACGGTTCCTGGCCTT
TTGCTGGCCTTTTGCTCACATGT
Features (pLannotate 1.2.2; 18 found; start..end, strand, type, name):
     12..39      +  repeat_region  AAV2 ITR (fragment): inverted terminal repeat of adeno-associated virus serotype 2 inverted
     68..95      +  repeat_region  AAV2 ITR (fragment): inverted terminal repeat of adeno-associated virus serotype 2 inverted
    205..508     +  enhancer       CMV enhancer: human cytomegalovirus immediate early enhancer
    509..712     +  promoter       CMV promoter: human cytomegalovirus (CMV) immediate early promoter
    750..786     +  misc_feature   MCS (fragment): multiple cloning site
    788..1374    +  misc_feature   IRES2: internal ribosome entry site (IRES) of the encephalomyocarditis virus (EMCV)
   1375..2094    +  CDS            EGFP: the original enhanced GFP (Yang et al., 1996) mammalian codon-optimized
   2114..2197    +  CDS            large T antigen (fragment): large T antigen from SV40 (simian virus 40)
   2220..2341    +  polyA_signal   SV40 poly(A) signal: SV40 polyadenylation signal
   2348..2479    -  rep_origin     M13 ori (fragment): M13 bacteriophage origin of replication; arrow indicates direction of (+) strand synthesis
   2502..2642    +  repeat_region  AAV2 ITR: inverted terminal repeat of adeno-associated virus serotype 2 inverted
   2647..2698    -  misc_feature   bom (fragment): basis of mobility region from pBR322
   2717..3172    +  rep_origin     f1 ori (sequence partly withheld): f1 bacteriophage origin of replication; arrow indicates direction of (+) strand synthesis
   3173..3222    -  misc_feature   bom (fragment): basis of mobility region from pBR322
   3324..3359    -  CDS            rop (fragment): Rop protein, which maintains plasmids at low copy number; rop
   3454..3558    +  promoter       AmpR promoter: bla
   3559..4419    +  CDS            AmpR: β-lactamase; bla; confers resistance to ampicillin, carbenicillin, and related antibiotics
   4590..5178    +  rep_origin     ori: high-copy-number ColE1/pMB1/pBR322/pUC origin of replication
