[The description below was written by a language model from this plasmid's Addgene catalogue record and pLannotate feature annotations shown in this document.]
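Description:
pOTTC385 - pAAV CMV-IE IRES EGFP is an adeno-associated virus transfer plasmid for mammalian expression. It was derived from a pAAV-EF1a double-floxed channelrhodopsin-mCherry backbone by replacing the EF1a promoter with the human cytomegalovirus immediate-early enhancer/promoter and replacing the Cre-dependent DIO-hChR2-mCherry-WPRE-hGH polyA cassette with IRES-EGFP and an SV40 polyadenylation signal. The resulting construct therefore carries no recombinase sites or WPRE and expresses constitutively. In bacteria it is maintained through a ColE1/pUC-type origin and selected with ampicillin via the β-lactamase gene. An f1 phage origin is also present. The catalogue lists the plasmid as low copy and specifies a recombination-deficient host, which is common practice for protecting the repeat-rich ITRs.

The expression cassette sits between AAV2 inverted terminal repeats, the cis elements required for replication and packaging of the genome into AAV particles. The right ITR is annotated in full, whereas the left one is detected only as two short fragments, which may reflect the difficulty of sequencing or annotating these hairpin structures. Downstream of the CMV enhancer and promoter lies a short remnant of a multiple cloning site, followed by the EMCV IRES, mammalian codon-optimized EGFP (720 bp) and the SV40 poly(A) signal. No coding sequence occupies the position upstream of the IRES, so EGFP is translated by cap-independent initiation from the CMV-driven transcript. This arrangement suits use as a fluorescent control vector, or as a parent into which a gene of interest can be inserted ahead of the IRES for bicistronic expression with EGFP. The record itself states only that it expresses IRES-EGFP. The associated publication concerns rat amygdala and alcohol-related behaviour. The sequenced record is 5,239 nt, close to the listed total of 5,250 bp.
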