Addgene plasmid #102936: pOTTC385 - pAAV CMV-IE IRES EGFP
Purpose: An AAV vector that expresses IRES EGFP under the CMV-IE promoter
Depositing lab: Brandon Harvey. Depositing organization: National Institute on Drug Abuse (NIDA). Publication: Escalated Alcohol Self-Administration and Sensitivity to Yohimbine-Induced Reinstatement in Alcohol Preferring Rats: Potential Role of Neurokinin-1 Receptors in the Amygdala. Nelson BS, Fulenwider HD, Nennig SE, Smith BM, Sequeira MK, Chimberoff SH, Richie CT, Cheng K, Rice KC, Harvey BK, Heilig M, Schank JR. Neuroscience. 2019 Jun 23;413:77-85. doi: 10.1016/j.neuroscience.2019.06.023. PubMed 31242442.
Backbone
  Vector backbone: pAAV-EF1a-double floxed-hChR2(H134R)-mCherry-WPRE-HGHpA
  Backbone manufacturer: Karl Deisseroth
  Backbone size w/o insert (bp): 2890
  Total vector size (bp): 5250
  Modifications to backbone: replaced EF1a promoter with CMV-IE, replaced DIO-hChR2-mCherry-WPRE_hGHpA with IRES-EGFP-SV40pA
  Vector type: Mammalian Expression, AAV
Growth in bacteria
  Bacterial resistance: Ampicillin, 100 μg/mL
  Growth temperature: 30°C
  Growth strain: NEB Stable
  Copy number: Low Copy
Gene/Insert
  Gene/Insert name: EGFP (alt name: Enhanced Green Fluorescent Protein)
  Species: Synthetic
  Insert size (bp): 720
  Promoter: CMV-IE
  Cloning method: Ligation Independent Cloning
  Sequencing primers: 5′ CMV F: CGCAAATGGGCGGTAGGCGTG; 3′ SV40pA R: TTCAGGTTCAGGGGGAGGTG
Terms and licenses: Academic/Nonprofit Terms; Industry Terms: Not Available to Industry
How to cite: pOTTC385 - pAAV CMV-IE IRES EGFP was a gift from Brandon Harvey (Addgene plasmid # 102936 ; http://n2t.net/addgene:102936 ; RRID:Addgene_102936)
